Addgene plasmid #185370: pLKO-Tet-puro-hARAF-shRNA-1
Purpose: For tetracycline-inducible mammalian expression of shRNA: GCCGTGACCAGATTATCTTTA that targets human ARAF
Depositing lab: Ayaz Najafov. Depositing organization: University of Texas Southwestern Medical Center.
Backbone
  Vector backbone: Tet-pLKO-puro
  Vector type: Mammalian Expression
  Selectable markers: Puromycin
Growth in bacteria
  Bacterial resistance: Ampicillin, 100 μg/mL
  Growth temperature: 37°C
  Growth strain: DH5alpha
  Copy number: Unknown
Gene/Insert
  Gene/Insert name: ARAF
  gRNA/shRNA sequence: shRNA: GCCGTGACCAGATTATCTTTA
  Species: H. sapiens (human)
  Insert size (bp): 58
  Mutation: WT
  Entrez Gene: ARAF (a.k.a. A-RAF, ARAF1, PKS2, RAFA1)
  Cloning method: Restriction Enzyme; 5′ cloning site AgeI (unknown if destroyed); 3′ cloning site EcoRI (unknown if destroyed)
Terms and licenses: Academic/Nonprofit Terms; Industry Terms: Not Available to Industry
How to cite: pLKO-Tet-puro-hARAF-shRNA-1 was a gift from Ayaz Najafov (Addgene plasmid # 185370 ; http://n2t.net/addgene:185370 ; RRID:Addgene_185370)
