[The description below was written by a language model from this plasmid's Addgene catalogue record and pLannotate feature annotations shown in this document.]
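Description:
pLKO-Tet-puro-hARAF-shRNA-1 is a lentiviral shRNA vector built on the Tet-pLKO-puro backbone for tetracycline/doxycycline-inducible knockdown of human ARAF (A-RAF) in mammalian cells. In bacteria the 8.8 kb plasmid is maintained through a high-copy ColE1/pUC-type origin and selected with ampicillin via the β-lactamase gene. An f1 origin, an SV40 origin and assorted lac, T3 and T7 remnants from the parental cloning backbone are also annotated. The viral portion has a third-generation, self-inactivating layout. An RSV promoter drives a truncated HIV-1 5' LTR, followed by the Ψ packaging signal with a gag fragment, the Rev response element and a cPPT/CTS. A ΔU3 3' LTR and an SV40 polyadenylation signal close the transfer cassette. These elements allow the genomic RNA to be packaged when helper functions are supplied in trans and integrated into target cells without regenerating an active viral promoter.

The payload is a 58 bp hairpin-encoding insert, recorded as cloned between the AgeI and EcoRI sites. It would sit downstream of the H1-2O2 promoter, a variant of the human H1 RNA polymerase III promoter carrying tet operator sites, although the feature table does not annotate the hairpin itself. A second cassette uses the human PGK promoter and a β-globin intron to express the TetR repressor, linked through an EMCV IRES to puromycin N-acetyltransferase. Transduced cells can therefore be selected with puromycin, and they constitutively produce TetR. TetR holds the H1 promoter off until tetracycline or doxycycline releases it, which permits shRNA transcription. The construct is intended for making stable cell lines in which ARAF depletion can be switched on conditionally. The "-1" in the name suggests it is one of several ARAF hairpins, but the record does not say so.
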