Features (pLannotate 1.2.2; 30 found; start..end, strand, type, name):
      1..69      +  rep_origin     RSF ori (fragment): Plasmids containing the RSF 1030 origin of replication can be propagated in E. coli cells that contain additional plasmids with compatible origins.
     71..163     +  CDS            lacI (fragment): lac repressor; lacI; The lac repressor binds to the lac operator to inhibit transcription in E. coli. This inhibition can be relieved by adding lactose or isopropyl-β-D-thiogalactopyranoside (IPTG).
    176..197     +  protein_bind   CAP binding site: CAP binding activates transcription in the presence of cAMP. E. coli catabolite activator protein
    212..242     +  promoter       lac promoter: promoter for the E. coli lac operon
    250..266     +  protein_bind   lac operator: The lac repressor binds to the lac operator to inhibit transcription in E. coli. This inhibition can be relieved by adding lactose or isopropyl-β-D-thiogalactopyranoside (IPTG). lac repressor encoded by lacI
    311..329     +  promoter       T3 promoter: promoter for bacteriophage T3 RNA polymerase
    357..583     +  promoter       RSV promoter: Rous sarcoma virus enhancer/promoter
    584..764     +  LTR            5' LTR (truncated): truncated 5' long terminal repeat (LTR) from HIV-1
    811..936     +  misc_feature   HIV-1 Ψ: packaging signal of human immunodeficiency virus type 1
    920..1283    +  CDS            HIV-1 gag (fragment): gag protein from human immunodeficiency virus 1; gag
   1429..1662    +  misc_feature   RRE: The Rev response element (RRE) of HIV-1 allows for Rev-dependent mRNA export from the nucleus to the cytoplasm.
   2039..2139    +  CDS            Rev (fragment): human immunodeficiency virus 1 (HIV-1) Rev protein; rev; enhances nuclear export of unspliced and incompletely spliced viral mRNAs
   2180..2274    +  promoter       H1-2O2 promoter: doxycycline-inducible variant of the human H1 RNA promoter (Henriksen et al., 2007)
   2374..2491    +  misc_feature   cPPT/CTS: central polypurine tract and central termination sequence of HIV-1
   2540..3050    +  promoter       hPGK promoter: human phosphoglycerate kinase 1 promoter
   3059..3631    +  intron         β-globin intron: intron from rabbit β-globin gene
   3686..3704    +  promoter       T7 promoter: promoter for bacteriophage T7 RNA polymerase
   3715..4335    +  CDS            tetR: TETR2_ECOLX - Experimental evidence at protein level: Swiss-Prot protein existence level 1. TetR is the repressor of the tetracycline resistance element; its N-terminal region forms a helix-turn-helix structure and binds DNA. Binding of tetracycline to TetR reduces the repressor affinity for the tetracycline resistance gene (tetA) promoter operator sites. From Escherichia coli.
   4481..4943    +  misc_feature   IRES: internal ribosome entry site (IRES) of the encephalomyocarditis virus (EMCV)
   4963..5562    +  CDS            PuroR: puromycin N-acetyltransferase; pac from Streptomyces alboniger; confers resistance to puromycin
   5605..5688    +  CDS            nef (fragment): NEF_HV1Z2 - Experimental evidence at protein level: Swiss-Prot protein existence level 1. Extracellular Nef protein targets CD4(+) T-lymphocytes for apoptosis by interacting with CXCR4 surface receptors. From Human immunodeficiency virus type 1 group M subtype D (isolate Z2/CDC-Z34) (HIV-1).
   5690..5923    +  LTR            3' LTR (ΔU3): self-inactivating 3' long terminal repeat (LTR) from HIV-1
   5995..6116    +  polyA_signal   SV40 poly(A) signal: SV40 polyadenylation signal
   6156..6291    +  rep_origin     SV40 ori: SV40 origin of replication
   6312..6330    -  promoter       T7 promoter: promoter for bacteriophage T7 RNA polymerase
   6338..6493    +  CDS            lacZα (fragment): LacZα fragment of β-galactosidase; lacZ fragment
   6498..6926    +  rep_origin     f1 ori (sequence partly withheld): f1 bacteriophage origin of replication; arrow indicates direction of (+) strand synthesis
   6979..7083    +  promoter       AmpR promoter: bla
   7084..7944    +  CDS            AmpR: β-lactamase; bla; confers resistance to ampicillin, carbenicillin, and related antibiotics
   8115..8703    +  rep_origin     ori: high-copy-number ColE1/pMB1/pBR322/pUC origin of replication
>Addgene plasmid #185370 | pLKO-Tet-puro-hARAF-shRNA-1 | addgene full sequence | sequence record 363837 | Addgene NGS Result
AGTGAGCTGATACCGCTCGCCGCAGCCGAACGACCGAGCGCAGCGAGTCAGTGAGCGAGGAAGCGGAAGA
GCGCCCAATACGCAAACCGCCTCTCCCCGCGCGTTGGCCGATTCATTAATGCAGCTGGCACGACAGGTTT
CCCGACTGGAAAGCGGGCAGTGAGCGCAACGCAATTAATGTGAGTTAGCTCACTCATTAGGCACCCCAGG
CTTTACACTTTATGCTTCCGGCTCGTATGTTGTGTGGAATTGTGAGCGGATAACAATTTCACACAGGAAA
CAGCTATGACCATGATTACGCCAAGCGCGCAATTAACCCTCACTAAAGGGAACAAAAGCTGGAGCTGCAA
GCTTAATGTAGTCTTATGCAATACTCTTGTAGTCTTGCAACATGGTAACGATGAGTTAGCAACATGCCTT
ACAAGGAGAGAAAAAGCACCGTGCATGCCGATTGGTGGAAGTAAGGTGGTACGATCGTGCCTTATTAGGA
AGGCAACAGACGGGTCTGACATGGATTGGACGAACCACTGAATTGCCGCATTGCAGAGATATTGTATTTA
AGTGCCTAGCTCGATACATAAACGGGTCTCTCTGGTTAGACCAGATCTGAGCCTGGGAGCTCTCTGGCTA
ACTAGGGAACCCACTGCTTAAGCCTCAATAAAGCTTGCCTTGAGTGCTTCAAGTAGTGTGTGCCCGTCTG
TTGTGTGACTCTGGTAACTAGAGATCCCTCAGACCCTTTTAGTCAGTGTGGAAAATCTCTAGCAGTGGCG
CCCGAACAGGGACTTGAAAGCGAAAGGGAAACCAGAGGAGCTCTCTCGACGCAGGACTCGGCTTGCTGAA
GCGCGCACGGCAAGAGGCGAGGGGCGGCGACTGGTGAGTACGCCAAAAATTTTGACTAGCGGAGGCTAGA
AGGAGAGAGATGGGTGCGAGAGCGTCAGTATTAAGCGGGGGAGAATTAGATCGCGATGGGAAAAAATTCG
GTTAAGGCCAGGGGGAAAGAAAAAATATAAATTAAAACATATAGTATGGGCAAGCAGGGAGCTAGAACGA
TTCGCAGTTAATCCTGGCCTGTTAGAAACATCAGAAGGCTGTAGACAAATACTGGGACAGCTACAACCAT
CCCTTCAGACAGGATCAGAAGAACTTAGATCATTATATAATACAGTAGCAACCCTCTATTGTGTGCATCA
AAGGATAGAGATAAAAGACACCAAGGAAGCTTTAGACAAGATAGAGGAAGAGCAAAACAAAAGTAAGACC
ACCGCACAGCAAGCGGCCGCTGATCTTCAGACCTGGAGGAGGAGATATGAGGGACAATTGGAGAAGTGAA
TTATATAAATATAAAGTAGTAAAAATTGAACCATTAGGAGTAGCACCCACCAAGGCAAAGAGAAGAGTGG
TGCAGAGAGAAAAAAGAGCAGTGGGAATAGGAGCTTTGTTCCTTGGGTTCTTGGGAGCAGCAGGAAGCAC
TATGGGCGCAGCGTCAATGACGCTGACGGTACAGGCCAGACAATTATTGTCTGGTATAGTGCAGCAGCAG
AACAATTTGCTGAGGGCTATTGAGGCGCAACAGCATCTGTTGCAACTCACAGTCTGGGGCATCAAGCAGC
TCCAGGCAAGAATCCTGGCTGTGGAAAGATACCTAAAGGATCAACAGCTCCTGGGGATTTGGGGTTGCTC
TGGAAAACTCATTTGCACCACTGCTGTGCCTTGGAATGCTAGTTGGAGTAATAAATCTCTGGAACAGATT
TGGAATCACACGACCTGGATGGAGTGGGACAGAGAAATTAACAATTACACAAGCTTAATACACTCCTTAA
TTGAAGAATCGCAAAACCAGCAAGAAAAGAATGAACAAGAATTATTGGAATTAGATAAATGGGCAAGTTT
GTGGAATTGGTTTAACATAACAAATTGGCTGTGGTATATAAAATTATTCATAATGATAGTAGGAGGCTTG
GTAGGTTTAAGAATAGTTTTTGCTGTACTTTCTATAGTGAATAGAGTTAGGCAGGGATATTCACCATTAT
CGTTTCAGACCCACCTCCCAACCCCGAGGGGACCCGACAGGCCCGAAGGAATAGAAGAAGAAGGTGGAGA
GAGAGACAGAGACAGATCCATTCGATTAGTGAACGGATCTCGACGGTATCGATCACGAGACTAGCCTCGA
GCGGCCGCAATATTTGCATGTCGCTATGTGTTCTGGGAAATCACCATAAACGTGAAATCCCTATCAGTGA
TAGAGACTTATAAGTTCCCTATCAGTGATAGAGACACCGGGCCGTGACCAGATTATCTTTACTCGAGTAA
AGATAATCTGGTCACGGCTTTTTAATTCTCGACCTCGAGACAAATGGCAGTATTCATCCACAATTTTAAA
AGAAAAGGGGGGATTGGGGGGTACAGTGCAGGGGAAAGAATAGTAGACATAATAGCAACAGACATACAAA
CTAAAGAATTACAAAAACAAATTACAAAAATTCAAAATTTTCGGGTTTATTACAGGGACAGCAGAGATCC
ACTTTGGCCGCGGCTCGAGGGGGTTGGGGTTGCGCCTTTTCCAAGGCAGCCCTGGGTTTGCGCAGGGACG
CGGCTGCTCTGGGCGTGGTTCCGGGAAACGCAGCGGCGCCGACCCTGGGTCTCGCACATTCTTCACGTCC
GTTCGCAGCGTCACCCGGATCTTCGCCGCTACCCTTGTGGGCCCCCCGGCGACGCTTCCTGCTCCGCCCC
TAAGTCGGGAAGGTTCCTTGCGGTTCGCGGCGTGCCGGACGTGACAAACGGAAGCCGCACGTCTCACTAG
TACCCTCGCAGACGGACAGCGCCAGGGAGCAATGGCAGCGCGCCGACCGCGATGGGCTGTGGCCAATAGC
GGCTGCTCAGCAGGGCGCGCCGAGAGCAGCGGCCGGGAAGGGGCGGTGCGGGAGGCGGGGTGTGGGGCGG
TAGTGTGGGCCCTGTTCCTGCCCGCGCGGTGTTCCGCATTCTGCAAGCCTCCGGAGCGCACGTCGGCAGT
CGGCTCCCTCGTTGACCGAATCACCGACCTCTCTCCCCAGGGGGATCTGTGAGTTTGGGGACCCTTGATT
GTTCTTTCTTTTTCGCTATTGTAAAATTCATGTTATATGGAGGGGGCAAAGTTTTCAGGGTGTTGTTTAG
AATGGGAAGATGTCCCTTGTATCACCATGGACCCTCATGATAATTTTGTTTCTTTCACTTTCTACTCTGT
TGACAACCATTGTCTCCTCTTATTTTCTTTTCATTTTCTGTAACTTTTTCGTTAAACTTTAGCTTGCATT
TGTAACGAATTTTTAAATTCACTTTTGTTTATTTGTCAGATTGTAAGTACTTTCTCTAATCACTTTTTTT
TCAAGGCAATCAGGGTATATTATATTGTACTTCAGCACAGTTTTAGAGAACAATTGTTATAATTAAATGA
TAAGGTAGAATATTTCTGCATATAAATTCTGGCTGGCGTGGAAATATTCTTATTGGTAGAAACAACTACA
TCCTGGTCATCATCCTGCCTTTCTCTTTATGGTTACAATGATATACACTGTTTGAGATGAGGATAAAATA
CTCTGAGTCCAAACCGGGCCCCTCTGCTAACCATGTTCATGCCTTCTTCTTTTTCCTACAGCTCCTGGGC
AACGTGCTGGTTATTGTGCTGTCTCATCATTTTGGCAAAGAATTGTAATACGACTCACTATAGGGCGAAT
TGATATGTCTAGATTAGATAAAAGTAAAGTGATTAACAGCGCATTAGAGCTGCTTAATGAGGTCGGAATC
GAAGGTTTAACAACCCGTAAACTCGCCCAGAAGCTAGGTGTAGAGCAGCCTACATTGTATTGGCATGTAA
AAAATAAGCGGGCTTTGCTCGACGCCTTAGCCATTGAGATGTTAGATAGGCACCATACTCACTTTTGCCC
TTTAGAAGGGGAAAGCTGGCAAGATTTTTTACGTAATAACGCTAAAAGTTTTAGATGTGCTTTACTAAGT
CATCGCGATGGAGCAAAAGTACATTTAGGTACACGGCCTACAGAAAAACAGTATGAAACTCTCGAAAATC
AATTAGCCTTTTTATGCCAACAAGGTTTTTCACTAGAGAATGCATTATATGCACTCAGCGCTGTGGGGCA
TTTTACTTTAGGTTGCGTATTGGAAGATCAAGAGCATCAAGTCGCTAAAGAAGAAAGGGAAACACCTACT
ACTGATAGTATGCCGCCATTATTACGACAAGCTATCGAATTATTTGATCACCAAGGTGCAGAGCCAGCCT
TCTTATTCGGCCTTGAATTGATCATATGCGGATTAGAAAAACAACTTAAATGTGAAAGTGGGTCCGCGTA
CAGCGGCTCCCGGGAGTTCTAGGGATCTGCCCCTCTCCCTCCCCCCCCCCTAACGTTACTGGCCGAAGCC
GCTTGGAATAAGGCCGGTGTGCGTTTGTCTATATGTTATTTTCCACCATATTGCCGTCTTTTGGCAATGT
GAGGGCCCGGAAACCTGGCCCTGTCTTCTTGACGAGCATTCCTAGGGGTCTTTCCCCTCTCGCCAAAGGA
ATGCAAGGTCTGTTGAATGTCGTGAAGGAAGCAGTTCCTCTGGAAGCTTCTTGAAGACAAACAACGTCTG
TAGCGACCCTTTGCAGGCAGCGGAACCCCCCACCTGGCGACAGGTGCCTCTGCGGCCAAAAGCCACGTGT
ATAAGATACACCTGCAAAGGCGGCACAACCCCAGTGCCACGTTGTGAGTTGGATAGTTGTGGAAAGAGTC
AAATGGCTCTCCTCAAGCGTATTCAACAAGGGGCTGAAGGATGCCCAGAAGGTACCCCATTGTATGGGAT
CTGATCTGGGGCCTCGGTGCACATGCTTTACATGTGTTTAGTCGAGGTTAAAAAAACGTCTAGGCCCCCC
GAACCACGGGGACGTGGTTTTCCTTTGAAAAACACGATGATAAGGATCCACCGGAGCTTACCATGACCGA
GTACAAGCCCACGGTGCGCCTCGCCACCCGCGACGACGTCCCCAGGGCCGTACGCACCCTCGCCGCCGCG
TTCGCCGACTACCCCGCCACGCGCCACACCGTCGATCCGGACCGCCACATCGAGCGGGTCACCGAGCTGC
AAGAACTCTTCCTCACGCGCGTCGGGCTCGACATCGGCAAGGTGTGGGTCGCGGACGACGGCGCCGCGGT
GGCGGTCTGGACCACGCCGGAGAGCGTCGAAGCGGGGGCGGTGTTCGCCGAGATCGGCCCGCGCATGGCC
GAGTTGAGCGGTTCCCGGCTGGCCGCGCAGCAACAGATGGAAGGCCTCCTGGCGCCGCACCGGCCCAAGG
AGCCCGCGTGGTTCCTGGCCACCGTCGGCGTCTCGCCCGACCACCAGGGCAAGGGTCTGGGCAGCGCCGT
CGTGCTCCCCGGAGTGGAGGCGGCCGAGCGCGCCGGGGTGCCCGCCTTCCTGGAGACCTCCGCGCCCCGC
AACCTCCCCTTCTACGAGCGGCTCGGCTTCACCGTCACCGCCGACGTCGAGGTGCCCGAAGGACCGCGCA
CCTGGTGCATGACCCGCAAGCCCGGTGCCTGACGCCCGCCCCACGACCCGCAGCGCCCGACCGAAAGGAG
CGCACGACCCCATGCATCGGTACCTTTAAGACCAATGACTTACAAGGCAGCTGTAGATCTTAGCCACTTT
TTAAAAGAAAAGGGGGGACTGGAAGGGCTAATTCACTCCCAACGAAGACAAGATCTGCTTTTTGCTTGTA
CTGGGTCTCTCTGGTTAGACCAGATCTGAGCCTGGGAGCTCTCTGGCTAACTAGGGAACCCACTGCTTAA
GCCTCAATAAAGCTTGCCTTGAGTGCTTCAAGTAGTGTGTGCCCGTCTGTTGTGTGACTCTGGTAACTAG
AGATCCCTCAGACCCTTTTAGTCAGTGTGGAAAATCTCTAGCAGTAGTAGTTCATGTCATCTTATTATTC
AGTATTTATAACTTGCAAAGAAATGAATATCAGAGAGTGAGAGGAACTTGTTTATTGCAGCTTATAATGG
TTACAAATAAAGCAATAGCATCACAAATTTCACAAATAAAGCATTTTTTTCACTGCATTCTAGTTGTGGT
TTGTCCAAACTCATCAATGTATCTTATCATGTCTGGCTCTAGCTATCCCGCCCCTAACTCCGCCCATCCC
GCCCCTAACTCCGCCCAGTTCCGCCCATTCTCCGCCCCATGGCTGACTAATTTTTTTTATTTATGCAGAG
GCCGAGGCCGCCTCGGCCTCTGAGCTATTCCAGAAGTAGTGAGGAGGCTTTTTTGGAGGCCTAGGGACGT
ACCCAATTCGCCCTATAGTGAGTCGTATTACGCGCGCTCACTGGCCGTCGTTTTACAACGTCGTGACTGG
GAAAACCCTGGCGTTACCCAACTTAATCGCCTTGCAGCACATCCCCCTTTCGCCAGCTGGCGTAATAGCG
AAGAGGCCCGCACCGATCGCCCTTCCCAACAGTTGCGCAGCCTGAATGGCGAATGGG
[124 nt withheld, positions 6498-6621]
C
[91 nt withheld, positions 6623-6713]
A
[49 nt withheld, positions 6715-6763]
CCTTTGACGTTGGAGTCCACGTTCTTT
[37 nt withheld, positions 6791-6827]
ACCCTATCTCGGTCTATTCTTTTGATTTATAAGGGATTTTGCCGATTTCGGCCTATTGGTTAAAAAATGA
GCTGATTTAACAAAAATTTAACGCGAATTTTAACAAAATATTAACGCTTACAATTTAGGTGGCACTTTTC
GGGGAAATGTGCGCGGAACCCCTATTTGTTTATTTTTCTAAATACATTCAAATATGTATCCGCTCATGAG
ACAATAACCCTGATAAATGCTTCAATAATATTGAAAAAGGAAGAGTATGAGTATTCAACATTTCCGTGTC
GCCCTTATTCCCTTTTTTGCGGCATTTTGCCTTCCTGTTTTTGCTCACCCAGAAACGCTGGTGAAAGTAA
AAGATGCTGAAGATCAGTTGGGTGCACGAGTGGGTTACATCGAACTGGATCTCAACAGCGGTAAGATCCT
TGAGAGTTTTCGCCCCGAAGAACGTTTTCCAATGATGAGCACTTTTAAAGTTCTGCTATGTGGCGCGGTA
TTATCCCGTATTGACGCCGGGCAAGAGCAACTCGGTCGCCGCATACACTATTCTCAGAATGACTTGGTTG
AGTACTCACCAGTCACAGAAAAGCATCTTACGGATGGCATGACAGTAAGAGAATTATGCAGTGCTGCCAT
AACCATGAGTGATAACACTGCGGCCAACTTACTTCTGACAACGATCGGAGGACCGAAGGAGCTAACCGCT
TTTTTGCACAACATGGGGGATCATGTAACTCGCCTTGATCGTTGGGAACCGGAGCTGAATGAAGCCATAC
CAAACGACGAGCGTGACACCACGATGCCTGTAGCAATGGCAACAACGTTGCGCAAACTATTAACTGGCGA
ACTACTTACTCTAGCTTCCCGGCAACAATTAATAGACTGGATGGAGGCGGATAAAGTTGCAGGACCACTT
CTGCGCTCGGCCCTTCCGGCTGGCTGGTTTATTGCTGATAAATCTGGAGCCGGTGAGCGTGGGTCTCGCG
GTATCATTGCAGCACTGGGGCCAGATGGTAAGCCCTCCCGTATCGTAGTTATCTACACGACGGGGAGTCA
GGCAACTATGGATGAACGAAATAGACAGATCGCTGAGATAGGTGCCTCACTGATTAAGCATTGGTAACTG
TCAGACCAAGTTTACTCATATATACTTTAGATTGATTTAAAACTTCATTTTTAATTTAAAAGGATCTAGG
TGAAGATCCTTTTTGATAATCTCATGACCAAAATCCCTTAACGTGAGTTTTCGTTCCACTGAGCGTCAGA
CCCCGTAGAAAAGATCAAAGGATCTTCTTGAGATCCTTTTTTTCTGCGCGTAATCTGCTGCTTGCAAACA
AAAAAACCACCGCTACCAGCGGTGGTTTGTTTGCCGGATCAAGAGCTACCAACTCTTTTTCCGAAGGTAA
CTGGCTTCAGCAGAGCGCAGATACCAAATACTGTTCTTCTAGTGTAGCCGTAGTTAGGCCACCACTTCAA
GAACTCTGTAGCACCGCCTACATACCTCGCTCTGCTAATCCTGTTACCAGTGGCTGCTGCCAGTGGCGAT
AAGTCGTGTCTTACCGGGTTGGACTCAAGACGATAGTTACCGGATAAGGCGCAGCGGTCGGGCTGAACGG
GGGGTTCGTGCACACAGCCCAGCTTGGAGCGAACGACCTACACCGAACTGAGATACCTACAGCGTGAGCT
ATGAGAAAGCGCCACGCTTCCCGAAGGGAGAAAGGCGGACAGGTATCCGGTAAGCGGCAGGGTCGGAACA
GGAGAGCGCACGAGGGAGCTTCCAGGGGGAAACGCCTGGTATCTTTATAGTCCTGTCGGGTTTCGCCACC
TCTGACTTGAGCGTCGATTTTTGTGATGCTCGTCAGGGGGGCGGAGCCTATGGAAAAACGCCAGCAACGC
GGCCTTTTTACGGTTCCTGGCCTTTTGCTGGCCTTTTGCTCACATGTTCTTTCCTGCGTTATCCCCTGAT
TCTGTGGATAACCGTATTACCGCCTTTG
